Addgene plasmid #162797: PB-PE VQR
Purpose: All-in-one prime editor piggyBac transposon, VQR variant
Depositing lab: Tobias Cantz. Depositing organization: Medizinische Hochschule Hannover. Publication: A selectable all-in-one CRISPR prime editing piggyBac transposon allows for highly efficient gene editing in human cell lines. Eggenschwiler R, Gschwendtberger T, Felski C, Jahn C, Langer F, Sterneckert J, Hermann A, Luhmann J, Steinemann D, Haase A, Martin U, Petri S, Cantz T. Sci Rep. 2021 Nov 12;11(1):22154. doi: 10.1038/s41598-021-01689-2. PubMed 34773059.
Backbone
  Vector backbone: pEX-A2
  Backbone manufacturer: Eurofins Genomics
  Backbone size w/o insert (bp): 5120
  Total vector size (bp): 13136
  Modifications to backbone: addition of 3' and 5' piggyBac repeats, addition of pU6-pegRNA(B12B) sequence, addition of CAG promoter, addition of bGH (pA)
  Vector type: Mammalian Expression, CRISPR, Synthetic Biology ; piggyBac transposon
  Selectable markers: Puromycin ; thymidine kinase
Growth in bacteria
  Bacterial resistance: Ampicillin, 100 μg/mL
  Growth temperature: 30°C
  Growth strain: NEB Stable
  Growth instructions: It is highly recommened to use NEB Stable at 30°C. Cloning efficiency and stability of plasmid can be compromised when using other strains / higher temperatures!
  Copy number: Unknown
Gene/Insert
  Gene/Insert name: SpCas9_H840A_VQR-PE2-MMLV-RT(dBB)-P2A-PAC_dTK(dBB)
  Species: Synthetic
  Insert size (bp): 8016
  Mutation: D1135V, R1335Q, T1337R
  Promoter: CAG
  Tag / fusion protein: SV40 NLS (N terminal on insert); SV40 NLS (C terminal on insert)
  Cloning method: Unknown
  Sequencing primers: 5′ GGGCAGGAAGAGGGCCTAT; 3′ CCTCGACTGTGCCTTCTA
Resource information
  A portion of this plasmid was derived from a plasmid made by: VQR-containing region of Cas9_H840A_VQR was PCR amplified from lenti-Cas9-VQR-Blast (Addgene #87155)
Terms and licenses: Academic/Nonprofit Terms; Industry Terms: Not Available to Industry
How to cite: PB-PE VQR was a gift from Tobias Cantz (Addgene plasmid # 162797 ; http://n2t.net/addgene:162797 ; RRID:Addgene_162797)
