[The description below was written by a language model from this plasmid's Addgene catalogue record and pLannotate feature annotations shown in this document.]
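Description:
PB-PE VQR is an all-in-one prime editing piggyBac transposon plasmid of about 13.1 kb for mammalian cells, built on the pEX-A2 cloning backbone. In bacteria it is maintained through a high-copy ColE1/pUC-type origin and an ampicillin resistance gene. The record notes that the plasmid can be unstable in some bacterial strains. According to the catalogue entry, 5' and 3' piggyBac repeats were added to the backbone so that the cargo can be integrated into the host genome by piggyBac transposase. These repeats were not picked up by the automated annotation, so their exact positions are not documented in the feature tables.

The cargo holds two expression units. A human U6 promoter drives a pegRNA cassette that includes the S. pyogenes guide RNA scaffold. Downstream, a CAG promoter (CMV enhancer, chicken β-actin promoter and chimeric intron) drives a single long open reading frame ending in a bGH polyadenylation signal. This frame encodes the SpCas9 H840A nickase fused to a Moloney murine leukemia virus reverse transcriptase in the PE2 architecture, flanked by SV40 nuclear localisation signals. The Cas9 carries the VQR substitutions D1135V, R1335Q and T1337R, which change PAM recognition and so broaden the range of targetable sites. A P2A peptide links the editor to a fusion of puromycin N-acetyltransferase and truncated HSV thymidine kinase. This fusion allows positive selection of transposon-bearing cells with puromycin and negative selection with nucleoside analogues such as ganciclovir, for example to enrich cells that have lost the transposon after editing.

The depositor sequence and the repository's sequencing result give the same feature layout and differ by only four nucleotides, within the chimeric intron. The construct is intended for efficient, selectable prime editing in human cell lines.
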