Features (pLannotate 1.2.2; 18 found; start..end, strand, type, name):
     17..257     +  promoter       U6 promoter: RNA polymerase III promoter for human U6 snRNA
    294..369     +  misc_RNA       gRNA scaffold: guide RNA scaffold for the Streptococcus pyogenes CRISPR/Cas9 system
    415..794     +  enhancer       CMV enhancer: human cytomegalovirus immediate early enhancer
    796..1071    +  promoter       chicken β-actin promoter: No description available
   1072..2084    +  intron         chimeric intron: chimera between introns from chicken β-actin and rabbit β-globin
   2150..2168    +  promoter       T7 promoter: promoter for bacteriophage T7 RNA polymerase
   2239..3840    +  CDS            Cas9(N): N-terminal portion of Streptococcus pyogenes Cas9 (Zetsche et al., 2015)
   3841..6339    +  CDS            Cas9(C): C-terminal portion of Streptococcus pyogenes Cas9 (Zetsche et al., 2015)
   6439..8470    +  CDS            gag-pol (fragment): Moloney murine leukemia virus Gag-Pol polyprotein; gag-pol; contains a read-through stop codon
   8599..9195    +  CDS            PuroR (fragment): puromycin N-acetyltransferase; pac from Streptomyces; confers resistance to puromycin
   9202..10197   +  CDS            ΔTK: truncated herpes simplex virus thymidine kinase (Salomon et al., 1995) confers sensitivity to nucleoside analogs such as acyclovir or ganciclovir
  10225..10336   +  polyA_signal   bGH poly(A) signal: bovine growth hormone polyadenylation signal
  10761..11349   -  rep_origin     ori: high-copy-number ColE1/pMB1/pBR322/pUC origin of replication
  11520..12380   -  CDS            AmpR: β-lactamase; bla; confers resistance to ampicillin, carbenicillin, and related antibiotics
  12381..12485   -  promoter       AmpR promoter: bla
  12580..12615   +  CDS            rop (fragment): Rop protein, which maintains plasmids at low copy number; rop
  12717..12764   +  misc_feature   bom (fragment): basis of mobility region from pBR322
  13084..13101   +  protein_bind   attB1 (fragment): mutant version of attB; recombination site for the Gateway® BP reaction BP Clonase™
>Addgene plasmid #162797 | PB-PE VQR | depositor full sequence | sequence record 315458 | PB-PE VQR sequence 13136 bps
CAAGGTCGGGCAGGAAGAGGGCCTATTTCCCATGATTCCTTCATATTTGCATATACGATACAAGGCTGTT
AGAGAGATAATTAGAATTAATTTGACTGTAAACACAAAGATATTAGTACAAAATACGTGACGTAGAAAGT
AATAATTTCTTGGGTAGTTTGCAGTTTTAAAATTATGTTTTAAAATGGACTATCATATGCTTACCGTAAC
TTGAAAGTATTTCGATTTCTTGGCTTTATATATCTTGTGGAAAGGACGAAACACCGGGTCTTCGTGGAGC
TCATCGAAGACCTGTTTTAGAGCTAGAAATAGCAAGTTAAAATAAGGCTAGTCCGTTATCAACTTGAAAA
AGTGGCACCGAGTCGGTGCAGAGACCGAATCGACCAGAGGTCTCGTTTTTTTCTAGACGCTAGCGACATT
GATTATTGACTAGTTATTAATAGTAATCAATTACGGGGTCATTAGTTCATAGCCCATATATGGAGTTCCG
CGTTACATAACTTACGGTAAATGGCCCGCCTGGCTGACCGCCCAACGACCCCCGCCCATTGACGTCAATA
ATGACGTATGTTCCCATAGTAACGCCAATAGGGACTTTCCATTGACGTCAATGGGTGGAGTATTTACGGT
AAACTGCCCACTTGGCAGTACATCAAGTGTATCATATGCCAAGTACGCCCCCTATTGACGTCAATGACGG
TAAATGGCCCGCCTGGCATTATGCCCAGTACATGACCTTATGGGACTTTCCTACTTGGCAGTACATCTAC
GTATTAGTCATCGCTATTACCATGGTCGAGGTGAGCCCCACGTTCTGCTTCACTCTCCCCATCTCCCCCC
CCTCCCCACCCCCAATTTTGTATTTATTTATTTTTTAATTATTTTGTGCAGCGATGGGGGCGGGGGGGGG
GGGGGCGCGCGCCAGGCGGGGCGGGGCGGGGCGAGGGGCGGGGCGGGGCGAGGCGGAGAGGTGCGGCGGC
AGCCAATCAGAGCGGCGCGCTCCGAAAGTTTCCTTTTATGGCGAGGCGGCGGCGGCGGCGGCCCTATAAA
AAGCGAAGCGCGCGGCGGGCGGGAGTCGCTGCGTTGCCTTCGCCCCGTGCCCCGCTCCGCGCCGCCTCGC
GCCGCCCGCCCCGGCTCTGACTGACCGCGTTACTCCCACAGGTGAGCGGGCGGGACGGCCCTTCTCCTCC
GGGCTGTAATTAGCGCTTGGTTTAATGACGGCTCGTTTCTTTTCTGTGGCTGCGTGAAAGCCTTAAAGGG
CTCCGGGAGGGCCCTTTGTGCGGGGGGGAGCGGCTCGGGGGGTGCGTGCGTGTGTGTGTGCGTGGGGAGC
GCCGCGTGCGGCCCGCGCTGCCCGGCGGCTGTGAGCGCTGCGGGCGCGGCGCGGGGCTTTGTGCGCTCCG
CGTGTGCGCGAGGGGAGCGCGGCCGGGGGCGGTGCCCCGCGGTGCGGGGGGGCTGCGAGGGGAACAAAGG
CTGCGTGCGGGGTGTGTGCGTGGGGGGGTGAGCAGGGGGTGTGGGCGCGGCGGTCGGGCTGTAACCCCCC
CCTGCACCCCCCTCCCCGAGTTGCTGAGCACGGCCCGGCTTCGGGTGCGGGGCTCCGTACGGGGCGTGGC
GCGGGGCTCGCCGTGCCGGGCGGGGGGTGGCGGCAGGTGGGGGTGCCGGGCGGGGCGGGGCCGCCTCGGG
CCGGGGAGGGCTCGGGGGAGGGGCGCGGCGGCCCCCGGAGCGCCGGCGGCTGTCGAGGCGCGGCGAGCCG
CAGCCATTGCCTTTTATGGTAATCGTGCGAGAGGGCGCAGGGACTTCCTTTGTCCCAAATCTGTGCGGAG
CCGAAATCTGGGAGGCGCCGCCGCACCCCCTCTAGCGGGCGCGGGGCGAAGCGGTGCGGCGCCGGCAGGA
AGGAAATGGGCGGGGAGGGCCTTCGTGCGTCGCCGCGCCGCCGTCCCCTTCTCCCTCTCCAGCCTCGGGG
CTGTCCGCGGGGGGACGGCTGCCTTCGGGGGGGACGGGGCAGGGCGGGGTTCGGCTTCTGGCGTGTGACC
GGCGGCTCTAGAGCCTCTGCTAACCATGTTCATGCCTTCTTCTTTTTCCTACAGCTCCTGGGCAACGTGC
TGGTTATTGTGCTGTCTCATCATTTTGGCAAAGAATTGATAGCGGCCGCTAATACGACTCACTATAGGGA
GAGCCGCCACCATGAAACGGACAGCCGACGGAAGCGAGTTCGAGTCACCAAAGAAGAAGCGGAAAGTCGA
CAAGAAGTACAGCATCGGCCTGGACATCGGCACCAACTCTGTGGGCTGGGCCGTGATCACCGACGAGTAC
AAGGTGCCCAGCAAGAAATTCAAGGTGCTGGGCAACACCGACCGGCACAGCATCAAGAAGAACCTGATCG
GAGCCCTGCTGTTCGACAGCGGCGAAACAGCCGAGGCCACCCGGCTGAAGAGAACCGCCAGAAGAAGATA
CACCAGACGGAAGAACCGGATCTGCTATCTGCAAGAGATCTTCAGCAACGAGATGGCCAAGGTGGACGAC
AGCTTCTTCCACAGACTGGAAGAGTCCTTCCTGGTGGAAGAGGATAAGAAGCACGAGCGGCACCCCATCT
TCGGCAACATCGTGGACGAGGTGGCCTACCACGAGAAGTACCCCACCATCTACCACCTGAGAAAGAAACT
GGTGGACAGCACCGACAAGGCCGACCTGCGGCTGATCTATCTGGCCCTGGCCCACATGATCAAGTTCCGG
GGCCACTTCCTGATCGAGGGCGACCTGAACCCCGACAACAGCGACGTGGACAAGCTGTTCATCCAGCTGG
TGCAGACCTACAACCAGCTGTTCGAGGAAAACCCCATCAACGCCAGCGGCGTGGACGCCAAGGCCATCCT
GTCTGCCAGACTGAGCAAGAGCAGACGGCTGGAAAATCTGATCGCCCAGCTGCCCGGCGAGAAGAAGAAT
GGCCTGTTCGGAAACCTGATTGCCCTGAGCCTGGGCCTGACCCCCAACTTCAAGAGCAACTTCGACCTGG
CCGAGGATGCCAAACTGCAGCTGAGCAAGGACACCTACGACGACGACCTGGACAACCTGCTGGCCCAGAT
CGGCGACCAGTACGCCGACCTGTTTCTGGCCGCCAAGAACCTGTCCGACGCCATCCTGCTGAGCGACATC
CTGAGAGTGAACACCGAGATCACCAAGGCCCCCCTGAGCGCCTCTATGATCAAGAGATACGACGAGCACC
ACCAGGACCTGACCCTGCTGAAAGCTCTCGTGCGGCAGCAGCTGCCTGAGAAGTACAAAGAGATTTTCTT
CGACCAGAGCAAGAACGGCTACGCCGGCTACATTGACGGCGGAGCCAGCCAGGAAGAGTTCTACAAGTTC
ATCAAGCCCATCCTGGAAAAGATGGACGGCACCGAGGAACTGCTCGTGAAGCTGAACAGAGAGGACCTGC
TGCGGAAGCAGCGGACCTTCGACAACGGCAGCATCCCCCACCAGATCCACCTGGGAGAGCTGCACGCCAT
TCTGCGGCGGCAGGAAGATTTTTACCCATTCCTGAAGGACAACCGGGAAAAGATCGAGAAGATCCTGACC
TTCCGCATCCCCTACTACGTGGGCCCTCTGGCCAGGGGAAACAGCAGATTCGCCTGGATGACCAGAAAGA
GCGAGGAAACCATCACCCCCTGGAACTTCGAGGAAGTGGTGGACAAGGGCGCTTCCGCCCAGAGCTTCAT
CGAGCGGATGACCAACTTCGATAAGAACCTGCCCAACGAGAAGGTGCTGCCCAAGCACAGCCTGCTGTAC
GAGTACTTCACCGTGTATAACGAGCTGACCAAAGTGAAATACGTGACCGAGGGAATGAGAAAGCCCGCCT
TCCTGAGCGGCGAGCAGAAAAAGGCCATCGTGGACCTGCTGTTCAAGACCAACCGGAAAGTGACCGTGAA
GCAGCTGAAAGAGGACTACTTCAAGAAAATCGAGTGCTTCGACTCCGTGGAAATCTCCGGCGTGGAAGAT
CGGTTCAACGCCTCCCTGGGCACATACCACGATCTGCTGAAAATTATCAAGGACAAGGACTTCCTGGACA
ATGAGGAAAACGAGGACATTCTGGAAGATATCGTGCTGACCCTGACACTGTTTGAGGACAGAGAGATGAT
CGAGGAACGGCTGAAAACCTATGCCCACCTGTTCGACGACAAAGTGATGAAGCAGCTGAAGCGGCGGAGA
TACACCGGCTGGGGCAGGCTGAGCCGGAAGCTGATCAACGGCATCCGGGACAAGCAGTCCGGCAAGACAA
TCCTGGATTTCCTGAAGTCCGACGGCTTCGCCAACAGAAACTTCATGCAGCTGATCCACGACGACAGCCT
GACCTTTAAAGAGGACATCCAGAAAGCCCAGGTGTCCGGCCAGGGCGATAGCCTGCACGAGCACATTGCC
AATCTGGCCGGCAGCCCCGCCATTAAGAAGGGCATCCTGCAGACAGTGAAGGTGGTGGACGAGCTCGTGA
AAGTGATGGGCCGGCACAAGCCCGAGAACATCGTGATCGAAATGGCCAGAGAGAACCAGACCACCCAGAA
GGGACAGAAGAACAGCCGCGAGAGAATGAAGCGGATCGAAGAGGGCATCAAAGAGCTGGGCAGCCAGATC
CTGAAAGAACACCCCGTGGAAAACACCCAGCTGCAGAACGAGAAGCTGTACCTGTACTACCTGCAGAATG
GGCGGGATATGTACGTGGACCAGGAACTGGACATCAACCGGCTGTCCGACTACGATGTGGACGCTATCGT
GCCTCAGAGCTTTCTGAAGGACGACTCCATCGACAACAAGGTGCTGACCAGAAGCGACAAGAACCGGGGC
AAGAGCGACAACGTGCCCTCCGAAGAGGTCGTGAAGAAGATGAAGAACTACTGGCGGCAGCTGCTGAACG
CCAAGCTGATTACCCAGAGAAAGTTCGACAATCTGACCAAGGCCGAGAGAGGCGGCCTGAGCGAACTGGA
TAAGGCCGGCTTCATCAAGAGACAGCTGGTGGAAACCCGGCAGATCACAAAGCACGTGGCACAGATCCTG
GACTCCCGGATGAACACTAAGTACGACGAGAATGACAAGCTGATCCGGGAAGTGAAAGTGATCACCCTGA
AGTCCAAGCTGGTGTCCGATTTCCGGAAGGATTTCCAGTTTTACAAAGTGCGCGAGATCAACAACTACCA
CCACGCCCACGACGCCTACCTGAACGCCGTCGTGGGAACCGCCCTGATCAAAAAGTACCCTAAGCTGGAA
AGCGAGTTCGTGTACGGCGACTACAAGGTGTACGACGTGCGGAAGATGATCGCCAAGAGCGAGCAGGAAA
TCGGCAAGGCTACCGCCAAGTACTTCTTCTACAGCAACATCATGAACTTTTTCAAGACCGAGATTACCCT
GGCCAACGGCGAGATCCGGAAGCGGCCTCTGATCGAGACAAACGGCGAAACCGGGGAGATCGTGTGGGAT
AAGGGCCGGGATTTTGCCACCGTGCGGAAAGTGCTGAGCATGCCCCAAGTGAATATCGTGAAAAAGACCG
AGGTGCAGACAGGCGGCTTCAGCAAAGAGTCTATCCTGCCCAAGAGGAACAGCGATAAGCTGATCGCCAG
AAAGAAGGACTGGGACCCTAAGAAGTACGGCGGCTTCGTGAGCCCCACCGTGGCCTATTCTGTGCTGGTG
GTGGCCAAAGTGGAAAAGGGCAAGTCCAAGAAACTGAAGAGTGTGAAAGAGCTGCTGGGGATCACCATCA
TGGAAAGAAGCAGCTTCGAGAAGAATCCCATCGACTTTCTGGAAGCCAAGGGCTACAAAGAAGTGAAAAA
GGACCTGATCATCAAGCTGCCTAAGTACTCCCTGTTCGAGCTGGAAAACGGCCGGAAGAGAATGCTGGCC
TCTGCCGGCGAACTGCAGAAGGGAAACGAACTGGCCCTGCCCTCCAAATATGTGAACTTCCTGTACCTGG
CCAGCCACTATGAGAAGCTGAAGGGCTCCCCCGAGGATAATGAGCAGAAACAGCTGTTTGTGGAACAGCA
CAAGCACTACCTGGACGAGATCATCGAGCAGATCAGCGAGTTCTCCAAGAGAGTGATCCTGGCCGACGCT
AATCTGGACAAAGTGCTGTCCGCCTACAACAAGCACCGGGATAAGCCCATCAGAGAGCAGGCCGAGAATA
TCATCCACCTGTTTACCCTGACCAATCTGGGAGCCCCTGCCGCCTTCAAGTACTTTGACACCACCATCGA
CCGGAAGCAGTACAGAAGCACCAAAGAGGTGCTGGACGCCACCCTGATCCACCAGAGCATCACCGGCCTG
TACGAGACACGGATCGACCTGTCTCAGCTGGGAGGCGACTCTGGAGGATCTAGCGGAGGATCCTCTGGCA
GCGAGACACCAGGAACAAGCGAGTCAGCAACACCAGAGAGCAGTGGCGGCAGCAGCGGCGGCAGCAGCAC
CCTAAATATAGAAGATGAGTATCGGCTACATGAAACCTCAAAAGAGCCAGATGTTTCTCTAGGGTCCACA
TGGCTGTCTGATTTTCCTCAGGCCTGGGCGGAAACCGGGGGCATGGGACTGGCAGTTCGCCAAGCTCCTC
TGATCATACCTCTGAAAGCAACCTCTACCCCCGTGTCCATAAAACAATACCCCATGTCACAAGAAGCCAG
ACTGGGGATCAAGCCCCACATACAGAGACTGTTGGACCAGGGAATACTGGTACCCTGCCAGTCCCCCTGG
AACACGCCCCTGCTACCCGTTAAGAAACCAGGGACTAATGATTATAGGCCTGTCCAGGATCTGAGAGAAG
TCAACAAGCGGGTGGAGGACATCCACCCCACCGTGCCCAACCCTTACAACCTCTTGAGCGGGCTCCCACC
GTCCCACCAGTGGTACACTGTGCTTGATTTAAAGGATGCCTTTTTCTGCCTGAGACTCCACCCCACCAGT
CAGCCTCTCTTCGCCTTTGAGTGGAGAGATCCAGAGATGGGAATCTCAGGACAATTGACCTGGACCAGAC
TCCCACAGGGTTTCAAAAACAGTCCCACCCTGTTTAATGAGGCACTGCACAGGGACCTAGCAGACTTCAG
AATCCAGCACCCAGACTTGATCCTGCTACAGTACGTGGATGACTTACTGCTGGCCGCCACTTCTGAGCTA
GACTGCCAACAAGGTACTCGGGCCCTGTTACAAACCCTAGGGAACCTCGGGTATCGGGCCTCGGCCAAGA
AAGCCCAAATTTGCCAGAAACAGGTCAAGTATCTGGGGTATCTTCTAAAAGAGGGTCAGAGATGGCTGAC
TGAGGCCAGAAAAGAGACTGTGATGGGGCAGCCTACTCCCAAGACCCCTCGACAACTAAGGGAGTTCCTA
GGGAAGGCAGGCTTCTGTCGCCTCTTCATCCCTGGGTTTGCAGAAATGGCAGCCCCCCTGTACCCTCTCA
CCAAACCGGGGACTCTGTTTAATTGGGGCCCAGACCAACAAAAGGCCTATCAAGAAATCAAGCAAGCTCT
TCTAACTGCCCCAGCCCTGGGGTTGCCAGATTTGACTAAGCCCTTTGAACTCTTTGTCGACGAGAAGCAG
GGCTACGCCAAAGGTGTCCTAACGCAAAAACTGGGACCTTGGCGTCGGCCGGTGGCCTACCTGTCCAAAA
AGCTAGACCCAGTAGCAGCTGGGTGGCCCCCTTGCCTACGGATGGTAGCAGCCATTGCCGTACTGACAAA
GGATGCAGGCAAGCTAACCATGGGACAGCCACTAGTCATTCTGGCCCCCCATGCAGTAGAGGCACTAGTC
AAACAACCCCCCGACCGCTGGCTTTCCAACGCCCGGATGACTCACTATCAGGCCTTGCTTTTGGACACGG
ACCGGGTCCAGTTCGGCCCGGTGGTAGCCCTGAACCCGGCTACGCTGCTCCCACTGCCTGAGGAAGGGCT
GCAACACAACTGCCTTGATATCCTGGCCGAAGCCCACGGAACCCGACCCGACCTAACGGACCAGCCGCTC
CCAGACGCCGACCACACCTGGTACACGGATGGAAGCAGTCTCTTACAAGAGGGACAGCGTAAGGCGGGAG
CTGCGGTGACCACCGAGACAGAGGTAATCTGGGCTAAAGCCCTGCCAGCCGGGACATCCGCTCAGCGGGC
TGAACTGATAGCACTCACCCAGGCCCTAAAGATGGCAGAAGGTAAGAAGCTAAATGTTTATACTGATAGC
CGTTATGCTTTTGCTACTGCCCATATCCATGGAGAAATATACAGAAGGCGTGGGTGGCTCACATCAGAAG
GCAAAGAGATCAAAAATAAAGACGAGATCTTGGCCCTACTAAAAGCCCTCTTTCTGCCCAAAAGACTTAG
CATAATCCATTGTCCAGGACATCAAAAGGGACACAGCGCCGAGGCTAGAGGCAACCGGATGGCTGACCAA
GCGGCCCGAAAGGCAGCCATCACAGAGACTCCAGACACCTCTACCCTCCTCATAGAAAATTCATCACCCT
CTGGCGGCTCAAAAAGAACCGCCGACGGCAGCGAATTCGAGCCCAAGAAGAAGAGGAAAGTCGGCTCCGG
CGCTACCAATTTCTCCCTGCTCAAGCAAGCCGGAGACGTCGAGGAAAACCCAGGCCCAATGACCGAGTAC
AAGCCCACGGTGCGCCTCGCCACCCGCGACGACGTCCCCAGGGCCGTACGCACCCTCGCCGCCGCGTTCG
CCGACTACCCCGCCACGCGCCACACCGTCGATCCGGACCGCCACATCGAGCGGGTCACCGAGCTGCAAGA
ACTCTTCCTCACGCGCGTCGGGCTCGACATCGGCAAGGTGTGGGTCGCGGACGACGGCGCCGCGGTGGCG
GTCTGGACCACGCCGGAGAGCGTCGAAGCGGGGGCGGTGTTCGCCGAGATCGGCCCGCGCATGGCCGAGT
TGAGCGGTTCCCGGCTGGCCGCGCAGCAACAGATGGAAGGCCTCCTGGCGCCGCACCGGCCCAAGGAGCC
CGCGTGGTTCCTGGCCACCGTCGGCGTCTCGCCCGACCACCAGGGCAAGGGTCTGGGCAGCGCCGTCGTG
CTCCCCGGAGTGGAGGCGGCCGAGCGCGCCGGGGTGCCCGCCTTCCTGGAGACATCCGCGCCCCGCAACC
TCCCCTTCTACGAGCGGCTCGGCTTCACCGTCACCGCCGACGTCGAGGTGCCCGAAGGACCGCGCACCTG
GTGCATGACCCGCAAGCCCGGTGCCGGCTCCATGCCCACGCTACTGCGGGTTTATATAGACGGTCCTCAC
GGGATGGGGAAAACCACCACCACGCAACTGCTGGTGGCCCTGGGTTCGCGCGACGATATCGTCTACGTAC
CCGAGCCGATGACTTACTGGCAGGTGCTGGGGGCTTCCGAGACAATCGCGAACATCTACACCACACAACA
CCGCCTCGACCAGGGTGAGATATCGGCCGGGGACGCGGCGGTGGTAATGACAAGCGCCCAGATAACAATG
GGCATGCCTTATGCCGTGACCGACGCCGTTCTGGCTCCTCATATCGGGGGGGAGGCTGGGAGCTCACATG
CCCCGCCCCCGGCCCTCACCCTCATCTTCGACCGCCATCCCATCGCCGCCCTCCTGTGCTACCCGGCCGC
GCGATACCTTATGGGCAGCATGACCCCCCAGGCCGTGCTGGCGTTCGTGGCCCTCATCCCGCCGACCTTG
CCCGGCACAAACATCGTGTTGGGGGCCCTTCCGGAGGACAGACACATCGACCGCCTGGCCAAACGCCAGC
GCCCCGGCGAGCGGCTTGACCTGGCTATGCTGGCCGCGATTCGCCGCGTTTACGGGCTGCTTGCCAATAC
GGTGCGGTATCTGCAGGGCGGCGGGTCGTGGCGGGAGGATTGGGGACAGCTTTCGGGGACGGCCGTGCCG
CCCCAGGGTGCCGAGCCCCAGAGCAACGCGGGCCCACGACCCCATATCGGGGACACGTTATTTACCCTGT
TTCGGGCCCCCGAGTTGCTGGCCCCCAACGGCGACCTGTACAACGTGTTTGCCTGGGCCTTGGACGTCTT
GGCCAAACGCCTCCGTCCCATGCACGTCTTTATCCTGGATTACGACCAATCGCCCGCCGGCTGCCGGGAC
GCCCTGCTGCAACTTACCTCCGGGATGGTCCAGACCCACGTCACCACCCCCGGCTCCATACCGACGATCT
GCGACCTGGCGCGCACGTTTGCCCGGGAGATGGGGGAGGCTAACTGAGCTCTAGAGCTCGCTGATCAGCC
TCGACTGTGCCTTCTAGTTGCCAGCCATCTGTTGTTTGCCCCTCCCCCGTGCCTTCCTTGACCCTGGAAG
GTGCCACTCCCACTGTCCTTTCCTAATAAAATGAGGAAATTGCATCGCATTGTCTGAGTAGGTGTCATTC
TATTCTGGGGGGTGGGGTGGGGCAGGACAGCAAGGGGGAGGATTGGGAGGACAATAGCAGGCATGCTGGG
GATGCGGTGGGCTCTATGGGGCGCGCCTAAAAGTTTTGTTACTTTATAGAAGAAATTTTGAGTTTTTGTT
TTTTTTTAATAAATAAATAAACATAAATAAATTGTTTGTTGAATTTATTATTAGTATGTAAGTGTAAATA
TAATAAAACTTAATATCTATTCAAATTAATAAATAAACCTCGATATACAGACCGATAAAACACATGCGTC
AATTTTACGCATGATTATCTTTAACGTACGTCACAATATGATTATCTTTCTAGGGTTAAACATGTGAGCA
AAAGGCCAGCAAAAGGCCAGGAACCGTAAAAAGGCCGCGTTGCTGGCGTTTTTCCATAGGCTCCGCCCCC
CTGACGAGCATCACAAAAATCGACGCTCAAGTCAGAGGTGGCGAAACCCGACAGGACTATAAAGATACCA
GGCGTTTCCCCCTGGAAGCTCCCTCGTGCGCTCTCCTGTTCCGACCCTGCCGCTTACCGGATACCTGTCC
GCCTTTCTCCCTTCGGGAAGCGTGGCGCTTTCTCATAGCTCACGCTGTAGGTATCTCAGTTCGGTGTAGG
TCGTTCGCTCCAAGCTGGGCTGTGTGCACGAACCCCCCGTTCAGCCCGACCGCTGCGCCTTATCCGGTAA
CTATCGTCTTGAGTCCAACCCGGTAAGACACGACTTATCGCCACTGGCAGCAGCCACTGGTAACAGGATT
AGCAGAGCGAGGTATGTAGGCGGTGCTACAGAGTTCTTGAAGTGGTGGCCTAACTACGGCTACACTAGAA
GAACAGTATTTGGTATCTGCGCTCTGCTGAAGCCAGTTACCTTCGGAAAAAGAGTTGGTAGCTCTTGATC
CGGCAAACAAACCACCGCTGGTAGCGGTGGTTTTTTTGTTTGCAAGCAGCAGATTACGCGCAGAAAAAAA
GGATCTCAAGAAGATCCTTTGATCTTTTCTACGGGGTCTGACGCTCAGTGGAACGAAAACTCACGTTAAG
GGATTTTGGTCATGAGATTATCAAAAAGGATCTTCACCTAGATCCTTTTAAATTAAAAATGAAGTTTTAA
ATCAATCTAAAGTATATATGAGTAAACTTGGTCTGACAGTTACCAATGCTTAATCAGTGAGGCACCTATC
TCAGCGATCTGTCTATTTCGTTCATCCATAGTTGCCTGACTCCCCGTCGTGTAGATAACTACGATACGGG
AGGGCTTACCATCTGGCCCCAGTGCTGCAATGATACCGCGACTCCCACGCTCACCGGCTCCAGATTTATC
AGCAATAAACCAGCCAGCCGGAAGGGCCGAGCGCAGAAGTGGTCCTGCAACTTTATCCGCCTCCATCCAG
TCTATTAATTGTTGCCGGGAAGCTAGAGTAAGTAGTTCGCCAGTTAATAGTTTGCGCAACGTTGTTGCCA
TTGCTACAGGCATCGTGGTGTCACGCTCGTCGTTTGGTATGGCTTCATTCAGCTCCGGTTCCCAACGATC
AAGGCGAGTTACATGATCCCCCATGTTGTGCAAAAAAGCGGTTAGCTCCTTCGGTCCTCCGATCGTTGTC
AGAAGTAAGTTGGCCGCAGTGTTATCACTCATGGTTATGGCAGCACTGCATAATTCTCTTACTGTCATGC
CATCCGTAAGATGCTTTTCTGTGACTGGTGAGTACTCAACCAAGTCATTCTGAGAATAGTGTATGCGGCG
ACCGAGTTGCTCTTGCCCGGCGTCAATACGGGATAATACCGCGCCACATAGCAGAACTTTAAAAGTGCTC
ATCATTGGAAAACGTTCTTCGGGGCGAAAACTCTCAAGGATCTTACCGCTGTTGAGATCCAGTTCGATGT
AACCCACTCGTGCACCCAACTGATCTTCAGCATCTTTTACTTTCACCAGCGTTTCTGGGTGAGCAAAAAC
AGGAAGGCAAAATGCCGCAAAAAAGGGAATAAGGGCGACACGGAAATGTTGAATACTCATACTCTTCCTT
TTTCAATATTATTGAAGCATTTATCAGGGTTATTGTCTCATGAGCGGATACATATTTGAATGTATTTAGA
AAAATAAACAAATAGGGGTTCCGCGCACATTTCCCCGAAAAGTGCCACCTGACGTCTAAGAAACCATTAT
TATCATGACATTAACCTATAAAAATAGGCGTATCACGAGGCCCTTTCGTCTCGCGCGTTTCGGTGATGAC
GGTGAAAACCTCTGACACATGCAGCTCCCGGAGACGGTCACAGCTTGTCTGTAAGCGGATGCCGGGAGCA
GACAAGCCCGTCAGGGCGCGTCAGCGGGTGTTGGCGGGTGTCGGGGCTGGCTTAACTATGCGGCATCAGA
GCAGATTGTACTGAGAGTGCACCAATTTGTTAACCCTAGAAAGATAGTCTGCGTAAAATTGACGCATGCA
TTCTTGAAATATTGCTCTCTCTTTCTAAATAGCGCGAATCCGTCGCTGTGCATTTAGGACATCTCAGTCG
CCGCTTGGAGCTCCCGTGAGGCGTGCTTGTCAATGCGGTAAGTGTCACTGATTTTGAACTATAACGACCG
CGTGAGTCAAAATGACGCATGATTATCTTTTACGTGACTTTTAAGATTTAACTCATACGATAATTATATT
GTTATTTCATGTTCTACTTACGTGATAACTTATTATATATATATTTTCTTGTTATAGATATCATGTACAA
AAAAGCAGGCTTTAAAGGAACCAATTCAGTCGACTGGACCCGGTAC
