Features (pLannotate 1.2.2; 18 found; start..end, strand, type, name):
     17..257     +  promoter       U6 promoter: RNA polymerase III promoter for human U6 snRNA
    294..369     +  misc_RNA       gRNA scaffold: guide RNA scaffold for the Streptococcus pyogenes CRISPR/Cas9 system
    415..794     +  enhancer       CMV enhancer: human cytomegalovirus immediate early enhancer
    796..1071    +  promoter       chicken β-actin promoter: No description available
   1072..2088    +  intron         chimeric intron: chimera between introns from chicken β-actin and rabbit β-globin
   2154..2172    +  promoter       T7 promoter: promoter for bacteriophage T7 RNA polymerase
   2243..3844    +  CDS            Cas9(N): N-terminal portion of Streptococcus pyogenes Cas9 (Zetsche et al., 2015)
   3845..6343    +  CDS            Cas9(C): C-terminal portion of Streptococcus pyogenes Cas9 (Zetsche et al., 2015)
   6443..8474    +  CDS            gag-pol (fragment): Moloney murine leukemia virus Gag-Pol polyprotein; gag-pol; contains a read-through stop codon
   8603..9199    +  CDS            PuroR (fragment): puromycin N-acetyltransferase; pac from Streptomyces; confers resistance to puromycin
   9206..10201   +  CDS            ΔTK: truncated herpes simplex virus thymidine kinase (Salomon et al., 1995) confers sensitivity to nucleoside analogs such as acyclovir or ganciclovir
  10229..10340   +  polyA_signal   bGH poly(A) signal: bovine growth hormone polyadenylation signal
  10765..11353   -  rep_origin     ori: high-copy-number ColE1/pMB1/pBR322/pUC origin of replication
  11524..12384   -  CDS            AmpR: β-lactamase; bla; confers resistance to ampicillin, carbenicillin, and related antibiotics
  12385..12489   -  promoter       AmpR promoter: bla
  12584..12619   +  CDS            rop (fragment): Rop protein, which maintains plasmids at low copy number; rop
  12721..12768   +  misc_feature   bom (fragment): basis of mobility region from pBR322
  13088..13105   +  protein_bind   attB1 (fragment): mutant version of attB; recombination site for the Gateway® BP reaction BP Clonase™
>Addgene plasmid #162797 | PB-PE VQR | addgene full sequence | sequence record 320036 | Addgene NGS Result
CAAGGTCGGGCAGGAAGAGGGCCTATTTCCCATGATTCCTTCATATTTGCATATACGATACAAGGCTGTT
AGAGAGATAATTAGAATTAATTTGACTGTAAACACAAAGATATTAGTACAAAATACGTGACGTAGAAAGT
AATAATTTCTTGGGTAGTTTGCAGTTTTAAAATTATGTTTTAAAATGGACTATCATATGCTTACCGTAAC
TTGAAAGTATTTCGATTTCTTGGCTTTATATATCTTGTGGAAAGGACGAAACACCGGGTCTTCGTGGAGC
TCATCGAAGACCTGTTTTAGAGCTAGAAATAGCAAGTTAAAATAAGGCTAGTCCGTTATCAACTTGAAAA
AGTGGCACCGAGTCGGTGCAGAGACCGAATCGACCAGAGGTCTCGTTTTTTTCTAGACGCTAGCGACATT
GATTATTGACTAGTTATTAATAGTAATCAATTACGGGGTCATTAGTTCATAGCCCATATATGGAGTTCCG
CGTTACATAACTTACGGTAAATGGCCCGCCTGGCTGACCGCCCAACGACCCCCGCCCATTGACGTCAATA
ATGACGTATGTTCCCATAGTAACGCCAATAGGGACTTTCCATTGACGTCAATGGGTGGAGTATTTACGGT
AAACTGCCCACTTGGCAGTACATCAAGTGTATCATATGCCAAGTACGCCCCCTATTGACGTCAATGACGG
TAAATGGCCCGCCTGGCATTATGCCCAGTACATGACCTTATGGGACTTTCCTACTTGGCAGTACATCTAC
GTATTAGTCATCGCTATTACCATGGTCGAGGTGAGCCCCACGTTCTGCTTCACTCTCCCCATCTCCCCCC
CCTCCCCACCCCCAATTTTGTATTTATTTATTTTTTAATTATTTTGTGCAGCGATGGGGGCGGGGGGGGG
GGGGGGGCGCGCCRGGGGGGGGGGGGGGGGGGGGGGGGSGGGGSGGGGCGAGGCGGAGAGGTGCGGCGGC
AGCCAATCAGAGCGGCGCGCTCCGAAAGTTTCCTTTTATGGCGAGGCGGCGGCGGCGGCGGCCCTATAAA
AAGCGAAGCGCGCGGCGGGCGGGAGTCGCTGCGCGCTGCCTTCGCCCCGTGCCCCGCTCCGCCGCCGCCT
CGCGCCGCCCGCCCCGGCTCTGACTGACCGCGTTACTCCCACAGGTGAGCGGGCGGGACGGCCCTTCTCC
TCCGGGCTGTAATTAGCGCTTGGTTTAATGACGGCTTGTTTCTTTTCTGTGGCTGCGTGAAAGCCTTGAG
GGGCTCCGGGAGGGCCCTTTGTGCGGGGGGAGCGGCTCGGGGGGTGCGTGCGTGTGTGTGTGCGTGGGGA
GCGCCGCGTGCGGCTCCGCGCTGCCCGGCGGCTGTGAGCGCTGCGGGCGCGGCGCGGGGCTTTGTGCGCT
CCGCAGTGTGCGCGAGGGGAGCGCGGCCGGGGGCGGTGCCCCGCGGTGCGGGGGGGGCTGCGAGGGGAAC
AAAGGCTGCGTGCGGGGTGTGTGCGTGGGGGGGTGAGCAGGGGGTGTGGGCGCGTCGGTCGGGCTGCAAC
CCCCCCTGCACCCCCCTCCCCGAGTTGCTGAGCACGGCCCGGCTTCGGGTGCGGGGCTCCGTACGGGGCG
TGGCGCGGGGCTCGCCGTGCCGGGCGGGGGGTGGCGGCAGGTGGGGGTGCCGGGCGGGGCGGGGCCGCCT
CGGGCCGGGGAGGGCTCGGGGGAGGGGCGCGGCGGCCCCCGGAGCGCCGGCGGCTGTCGAGGCGCGGCGA
GCCGCAGCCATTGCCTTTTATGGTAATCGTGCGAGAGGGCGCAGGGACTTCCTTTGTCCCAAATCTGTGC
GGAGCCGAAATCTGGGAGGCGCCGCCGCACCCCCTCTAGCGGGCGCGGGGCGAAGCGGTGCGGCGCCGGC
AGGAAGGAAATGGGCGGGGAGGGCCTTCGTGCGTCGCCGCGCCGCCGTCCCCTTCTCCCTCTCCAGCCTC
GGGGCTGTCCGCGGGGGGACGGCTGCCTTCGGGGGGGACGGGGCAGGGCGGGGTTCGGCTTCTGGCGTGT
GACCGGCGGCTCTAGAGCCTCTGCTAACCATGTTCATGCCTTCTTCTTTTTCCTACAGCTCCTGGGCAAC
GTGCTGGTTATTGTGCTGTCTCATCATTTTGGCAAAGAATTGATAGCGGCCGCTAATACGACTCACTATA
GGGAGAGCCGCCACCATGAAACGGACAGCCGACGGAAGCGAGTTCGAGTCACCAAAGAAGAAGCGGAAAG
TCGACAAGAAGTACAGCATCGGCCTGGACATCGGCACCAACTCTGTGGGCTGGGCCGTGATCACCGACGA
GTACAAGGTGCCCAGCAAGAAATTCAAGGTGCTGGGCAACACCGACCGGCACAGCATCAAGAAGAACCTG
ATCGGAGCCCTGCTGTTCGACAGCGGCGAAACAGCCGAGGCCACCCGGCTGAAGAGAACCGCCAGAAGAA
GATACACCAGACGGAAGAACCGGATCTGCTATCTGCAAGAGATCTTCAGCAACGAGATGGCCAAGGTGGA
CGACAGCTTCTTCCACAGACTGGAAGAGTCCTTCCTGGTGGAAGAGGATAAGAAGCACGAGCGGCACCCC
ATCTTCGGCAACATCGTGGACGAGGTGGCCTACCACGAGAAGTACCCCACCATCTACCACCTGAGAAAGA
AACTGGTGGACAGCACCGACAAGGCCGACCTGCGGCTGATCTATCTGGCCCTGGCCCACATGATCAAGTT
CCGGGGCCACTTCCTGATCGAGGGCGACCTGAACCCCGACAACAGCGACGTGGACAAGCTGTTCATCCAG
CTGGTGCAGACCTACAACCAGCTGTTCGAGGAAAACCCCATCAACGCCAGCGGCGTGGACGCCAAGGCCA
TCCTGTCTGCCAGACTGAGCAAGAGCAGACGGCTGGAAAATCTGATCGCCCAGCTGCCCGGCGAGAAGAA
GAATGGCCTGTTCGGAAACCTGATTGCCCTGAGCCTGGGCCTGACCCCCAACTTCAAGAGCAACTTCGAC
CTGGCCGAGGATGCCAAACTGCAGCTGAGCAAGGACACCTACGACGACGACCTGGACAACCTGCTGGCCC
AGATCGGCGACCAGTACGCCGACCTGTTTCTGGCCGCCAAGAACCTGTCCGACGCCATCCTGCTGAGCGA
CATCCTGAGAGTGAACACCGAGATCACCAAGGCCCCCCTGAGCGCCTCTATGATCAAGAGATACGACGAG
CACCACCAGGACCTGACCCTGCTGAAAGCTCTCGTGCGGCAGCAGCTGCCTGAGAAGTACAAAGAGATTT
TCTTCGACCAGAGCAAGAACGGCTACGCCGGCTACATTGACGGCGGAGCCAGCCAGGAAGAGTTCTACAA
GTTCATCAAGCCCATCCTGGAAAAGATGGACGGCACCGAGGAACTGCTCGTGAAGCTGAACAGAGAGGAC
CTGCTGCGGAAGCAGCGGACCTTCGACAACGGCAGCATCCCCCACCAGATCCACCTGGGAGAGCTGCACG
CCATTCTGCGGCGGCAGGAAGATTTTTACCCATTCCTGAAGGACAACCGGGAAAAGATCGAGAAGATCCT
GACCTTCCGCATCCCCTACTACGTGGGCCCTCTGGCCAGGGGAAACAGCAGATTCGCCTGGATGACCAGA
AAGAGCGAGGAAACCATCACCCCCTGGAACTTCGAGGAAGTGGTGGACAAGGGCGCTTCCGCCCAGAGCT
TCATCGAGCGGATGACCAACTTCGATAAGAACCTGCCCAACGAGAAGGTGCTGCCCAAGCACAGCCTGCT
GTACGAGTACTTCACCGTGTATAACGAGCTGACCAAAGTGAAATACGTGACCGAGGGAATGAGAAAGCCC
GCCTTCCTGAGCGGCGAGCAGAAAAAGGCCATCGTGGACCTGCTGTTCAAGACCAACCGGAAAGTGACCG
TGAAGCAGCTGAAAGAGGACTACTTCAAGAAAATCGAGTGCTTCGACTCCGTGGAAATCTCCGGCGTGGA
AGATCGGTTCAACGCCTCCCTGGGCACATACCACGATCTGCTGAAAATTATCAAGGACAAGGACTTCCTG
GACAATGAGGAAAACGAGGACATTCTGGAAGATATCGTGCTGACCCTGACACTGTTTGAGGACAGAGAGA
TGATCGAGGAACGGCTGAAAACCTATGCCCACCTGTTCGACGACAAAGTGATGAAGCAGCTGAAGCGGCG
GAGATACACCGGCTGGGGCAGGCTGAGCCGGAAGCTGATCAACGGCATCCGGGACAAGCAGTCCGGCAAG
ACAATCCTGGATTTCCTGAAGTCCGACGGCTTCGCCAACAGAAACTTCATGCAGCTGATCCACGACGACA
GCCTGACCTTTAAAGAGGACATCCAGAAAGCCCAGGTGTCCGGCCAGGGCGATAGCCTGCACGAGCACAT
TGCCAATCTGGCCGGCAGCCCCGCCATTAAGAAGGGCATCCTGCAGACAGTGAAGGTGGTGGACGAGCTC
GTGAAAGTGATGGGCCGGCACAAGCCCGAGAACATCGTGATCGAAATGGCCAGAGAGAACCAGACCACCC
AGAAGGGACAGAAGAACAGCCGCGAGAGAATGAAGCGGATCGAAGAGGGCATCAAAGAGCTGGGCAGCCA
GATCCTGAAAGAACACCCCGTGGAAAACACCCAGCTGCAGAACGAGAAGCTGTACCTGTACTACCTGCAG
AATGGGCGGGATATGTACGTGGACCAGGAACTGGACATCAACCGGCTGTCCGACTACGATGTGGACGCTA
TCGTGCCTCAGAGCTTTCTGAAGGACGACTCCATCGACAACAAGGTGCTGACCAGAAGCGACAAGAACCG
GGGCAAGAGCGACAACGTGCCCTCCGAAGAGGTCGTGAAGAAGATGAAGAACTACTGGCGGCAGCTGCTG
AACGCCAAGCTGATTACCCAGAGAAAGTTCGACAATCTGACCAAGGCCGAGAGAGGCGGCCTGAGCGAAC
TGGATAAGGCCGGCTTCATCAAGAGACAGCTGGTGGAAACCCGGCAGATCACAAAGCACGTGGCACAGAT
CCTGGACTCCCGGATGAACACTAAGTACGACGAGAATGACAAGCTGATCCGGGAAGTGAAAGTGATCACC
CTGAAGTCCAAGCTGGTGTCCGATTTCCGGAAGGATTTCCAGTTTTACAAAGTGCGCGAGATCAACAACT
ACCACCACGCCCACGACGCCTACCTGAACGCCGTCGTGGGAACCGCCCTGATCAAAAAGTACCCTAAGCT
GGAAAGCGAGTTCGTGTACGGCGACTACAAGGTGTACGACGTGCGGAAGATGATCGCCAAGAGCGAGCAG
GAAATCGGCAAGGCTACCGCCAAGTACTTCTTCTACAGCAACATCATGAACTTTTTCAAGACCGAGATTA
CCCTGGCCAACGGCGAGATCCGGAAGCGGCCTCTGATCGAGACAAACGGCGAAACCGGGGAGATCGTGTG
GGATAAGGGCCGGGATTTTGCCACCGTGCGGAAAGTGCTGAGCATGCCCCAAGTGAATATCGTGAAAAAG
ACCGAGGTGCAGACAGGCGGCTTCAGCAAAGAGTCTATCCTGCCCAAGAGGAACAGCGATAAGCTGATCG
CCAGAAAGAAGGACTGGGACCCTAAGAAGTACGGCGGCTTCGTGAGCCCCACCGTGGCCTATTCTGTGCT
GGTGGTGGCCAAAGTGGAAAAGGGCAAGTCCAAGAAACTGAAGAGTGTGAAAGAGCTGCTGGGGATCACC
ATCATGGAAAGAAGCAGCTTCGAGAAGAATCCCATCGACTTTCTGGAAGCCAAGGGCTACAAAGAAGTGA
AAAAGGACCTGATCATCAAGCTGCCTAAGTACTCCCTGTTCGAGCTGGAAAACGGCCGGAAGAGAATGCT
GGCCTCTGCCGGCGAACTGCAGAAGGGAAACGAACTGGCCCTGCCCTCCAAATATGTGAACTTCCTGTAC
CTGGCCAGCCACTATGAGAAGCTGAAGGGCTCCCCCGAGGATAATGAGCAGAAACAGCTGTTTGTGGAAC
AGCACAAGCACTACCTGGACGAGATCATCGAGCAGATCAGCGAGTTCTCCAAGAGAGTGATCCTGGCCGA
CGCTAATCTGGACAAAGTGCTGTCCGCCTACAACAAGCACCGGGATAAGCCCATCAGAGAGCAGGCCGAG
AATATCATCCACCTGTTTACCCTGACCAATCTGGGAGCCCCTGCCGCCTTCAAGTACTTTGACACCACCA
TCGACCGGAAGCAGTACAGAAGCACCAAAGAGGTGCTGGACGCCACCCTGATCCACCAGAGCATCACCGG
CCTGTACGAGACACGGATCGACCTGTCTCAGCTGGGAGGCGACTCTGGAGGATCTAGCGGAGGATCCTCT
GGCAGCGAGACACCAGGAACAAGCGAGTCAGCAACACCAGAGAGCAGTGGCGGCAGCAGCGGCGGCAGCA
GCACCCTAAATATAGAAGATGAGTATCGGCTACATGAAACCTCAAAAGAGCCAGATGTTTCTCTAGGGTC
CACATGGCTGTCTGATTTTCCTCAGGCCTGGGCGGAAACCGGGGGCATGGGACTGGCAGTTCGCCAAGCT
CCTCTGATCATACCTCTGAAAGCAACCTCTACCCCCGTGTCCATAAAACAATACCCCATGTCACAAGAAG
CCAGACTGGGGATCAAGCCCCACATACAGAGACTGTTGGACCAGGGAATACTGGTACCCTGCCAGTCCCC
CTGGAACACGCCCCTGCTACCCGTTAAGAAACCAGGGACTAATGATTATAGGCCTGTCCAGGATCTGAGA
GAAGTCAACAAGCGGGTGGAGGACATCCACCCCACCGTGCCCAACCCTTACAACCTCTTGAGCGGGCTCC
CACCGTCCCACCAGTGGTACACTGTGCTTGATTTAAAGGATGCCTTTTTCTGCCTGAGACTCCACCCCAC
CAGTCAGCCTCTCTTCGCCTTTGAGTGGAGAGATCCAGAGATGGGAATCTCAGGACAATTGACCTGGACC
AGACTCCCACAGGGTTTCAAAAACAGTCCCACCCTGTTTAATGAGGCACTGCACAGGGACCTAGCAGACT
TCAGAATCCAGCACCCAGACTTGATCCTGCTACAGTACGTGGATGACTTACTGCTGGCCGCCACTTCTGA
GCTAGACTGCCAACAAGGTACTCGGGCCCTGTTACAAACCCTAGGGAACCTCGGGTATCGGGCCTCGGCC
AAGAAAGCCCAAATTTGCCAGAAACAGGTCAAGTATCTGGGGTATCTTCTAAAAGAGGGTCAGAGATGGC
TGACTGAGGCCAGAAAAGAGACTGTGATGGGGCAGCCTACTCCCAAGACCCCTCGACAACTAAGGGAGTT
CCTAGGGAAGGCAGGCTTCTGTCGCCTCTTCATCCCTGGGTTTGCAGAAATGGCAGCCCCCCTGTACCCT
CTCACCAAACCGGGGACTCTGTTTAATTGGGGCCCAGACCAACAAAAGGCCTATCAAGAAATCAAGCAAG
CTCTTCTAACTGCCCCAGCCCTGGGGTTGCCAGATTTGACTAAGCCCTTTGAACTCTTTGTCGACGAGAA
GCAGGGCTACGCCAAAGGTGTCCTAACGCAAAAACTGGGACCTTGGCGTCGGCCGGTGGCCTACCTGTCC
AAAAAGCTAGACCCAGTAGCAGCTGGGTGGCCCCCTTGCCTACGGATGGTAGCAGCCATTGCCGTACTGA
CAAAGGATGCAGGCAAGCTAACCATGGGACAGCCACTAGTCATTCTGGCCCCCCATGCAGTAGAGGCACT
AGTCAAACAACCCCCCGACCGCTGGCTTTCCAACGCCCGGATGACTCACTATCAGGCCTTGCTTTTGGAC
ACGGACCGGGTCCAGTTCGGCCCGGTGGTAGCCCTGAACCCGGCTACGCTGCTCCCACTGCCTGAGGAAG
GGCTGCAACACAACTGCCTTGATATCCTGGCCGAAGCCCACGGAACCCGACCCGACCTAACGGACCAGCC
GCTCCCAGACGCCGACCACACCTGGTACACGGATGGAAGCAGTCTCTTACAAGAGGGACAGCGTAAGGCG
GGAGCTGCGGTGACCACCGAGACAGAGGTAATCTGGGCTAAAGCCCTGCCAGCCGGGACATCCGCTCAGC
GGGCTGAACTGATAGCACTCACCCAGGCCCTAAAGATGGCAGAAGGTAAGAAGCTAAATGTTTATACTGA
TAGCCGTTATGCTTTTGCTACTGCCCATATCCATGGAGAAATATACAGAAGGCGTGGGTGGCTCACATCA
GAAGGCAAAGAGATCAAAAATAAAGACGAGATCTTGGCCCTACTAAAAGCCCTCTTTCTGCCCAAAAGAC
TTAGCATAATCCATTGTCCAGGACATCAAAAGGGACACAGCGCCGAGGCTAGAGGCAACCGGATGGCTGA
CCAAGCGGCCCGAAAGGCAGCCATCACAGAGACTCCAGACACCTCTACCCTCCTCATAGAAAATTCATCA
CCCTCTGGCGGCTCAAAAAGAACCGCCGACGGCAGCGAATTCGAGCCCAAGAAGAAGAGGAAAGTCGGCT
CCGGCGCTACCAATTTCTCCCTGCTCAAGCAAGCCGGAGACGTCGAGGAAAACCCAGGCCCAATGACCGA
GTACAAGCCCACGGTGCGCCTCGCCACCCGCGACGACGTCCCCAGGGCCGTACGCACCCTCGCCGCCGCG
TTCGCCGACTACCCCGCCACGCGCCACACCGTCGATCCGGACCGCCACATCGAGCGGGTCACCGAGCTGC
AAGAACTCTTCCTCACGCGCGTCGGGCTCGACATCGGCAAGGTGTGGGTCGCGGACGACGGCGCCGCGGT
GGCGGTCTGGACCACGCCGGAGAGCGTCGAAGCGGGGGCGGTGTTCGCCGAGATCGGCCCGCGCATGGCC
GAGTTGAGCGGTTCCCGGCTGGCCGCGCAGCAACAGATGGAAGGCCTCCTGGCGCCGCACCGGCCCAAGG
AGCCCGCGTGGTTCCTGGCCACCGTCGGCGTCTCGCCCGACCACCAGGGCAAGGGTCTGGGCAGCGCCGT
CGTGCTCCCCGGAGTGGAGGCGGCCGAGCGCGCCGGGGTGCCCGCCTTCCTGGAGACATCCGCGCCCCGC
AACCTCCCCTTCTACGAGCGGCTCGGCTTCACCGTCACCGCCGACGTCGAGGTGCCCGAAGGACCGCGCA
CCTGGTGCATGACCCGCAAGCCCGGTGCCGGCTCCATGCCCACGCTACTGCGGGTTTATATAGACGGTCC
TCACGGGATGGGGAAAACCACCACCACGCAACTGCTGGTGGCCCTGGGTTCGCGCGACGATATCGTCTAC
GTACCCGAGCCGATGACTTACTGGCAGGTGCTGGGGGCTTCCGAGACAATCGCGAACATCTACACCACAC
AACACCGCCTCGACCAGGGTGAGATATCGGCCGGGGACGCGGCGGTGGTAATGACAAGCGCCCAGATAAC
AATGGGCATGCCTTATGCCGTGACCGACGCCGTTCTGGCTCCTCATATCGGGGGGGAGGCTGGGAGCTCA
CATGCCCCGCCCCCGGCCCTCACCCTCATCTTCGACCGCCATCCCATCGCCGCCCTCCTGTGCTACCCGG
CCGCGCGATACCTTATGGGCAGCATGACCCCCCAGGCCGTGCTGGCGTTCGTGGCCCTCATCCCGCCGAC
CTTGCCCGGCACAAACATCGTGTTGGGGGCCCTTCCGGAGGACAGACACATCGACCGCCTGGCCAAACGC
CAGCGCCCCGGCGAGCGGCTTGACCTGGCTATGCTGGCCGCGATTCGCCGCGTTTACGGGCTGCTTGCCA
ATACGGTGCGGTATCTGCAGGGCGGCGGGTCGTGGCGGGAGGATTGGGGACAGCTTTCGGGGACGGCCGT
GCCGCCCCAGGGTGCCGAGCCCCAGAGCAACGCGGGCCCACGACCCCATATCGGGGACACGTTATTTACC
CTGTTTCGGGCCCCCGAGTTGCTGGCCCCCAACGGCGACCTGTACAACGTGTTTGCCTGGGCCTTGGACG
TCTTGGCCAAACGCCTCCGTCCCATGCACGTCTTTATCCTGGATTACGACCAATCGCCCGCCGGCTGCCG
GGACGCCCTGCTGCAACTTACCTCCGGGATGGTCCAGACCCACGTCACCACCCCCGGCTCCATACCGACG
ATCTGCGACCTGGCGCGCACGTTTGCCCGGGAGATGGGGGAGGCTAACTGAGCTCTAGAGCTCGCTGATC
AGCCTCGACTGTGCCTTCTAGTTGCCAGCCATCTGTTGTTTGCCCCTCCCCCGTGCCTTCCTTGACCCTG
GAAGGTGCCACTCCCACTGTCCTTTCCTAATAAAATGAGGAAATTGCATCGCATTGTCTGAGTAGGTGTC
ATTCTATTCTGGGGGGTGGGGTGGGGCAGGACAGCAAGGGGGAGGATTGGGAGGACAATAGCAGGCATGC
TGGGGATGCGGTGGGCTCTATGGGGCGCGCCTAAAAGTTTTGTTACTTTATAGAAGAAATTTTGAGTTTT
TGTTTTTTTTTAATAAATAAATAAACATAAATAAATTGTTTGTTGAATTTATTATTAGTATGTAAGTGTA
AATATAATAAAACTTAATATCTATTCAAATTAATAAATAAACCTCGATATACAGACCGATAAAACACATG
CGTCAATTTTACGCATGATTATCTTTAACGTACGTCACAATATGATTATCTTTCTAGGGTTAAACATGTG
AGCAAAAGGCCAGCAAAAGGCCAGGAACCGTAAAAAGGCCGCGTTGCTGGCGTTTTTCCATAGGCTCCGC
CCCCCTGACGAGCATCACAAAAATCGACGCTCAAGTCAGAGGTGGCGAAACCCGACAGGACTATAAAGAT
ACCAGGCGTTTCCCCCTGGAAGCTCCCTCGTGCGCTCTCCTGTTCCGACCCTGCCGCTTACCGGATACCT
GTCCGCCTTTCTCCCTTCGGGAAGCGTGGCGCTTTCTCATAGCTCACGCTGTAGGTATCTCAGTTCGGTG
TAGGTCGTTCGCTCCAAGCTGGGCTGTGTGCACGAACCCCCCGTTCAGCCCGACCGCTGCGCCTTATCCG
GTAACTATCGTCTTGAGTCCAACCCGGTAAGACACGACTTATCGCCACTGGCAGCAGCCACTGGTAACAG
GATTAGCAGAGCGAGGTATGTAGGCGGTGCTACAGAGTTCTTGAAGTGGTGGCCTAACTACGGCTACACT
AGAAGAACAGTATTTGGTATCTGCGCTCTGCTGAAGCCAGTTACCTTCGGAAAAAGAGTTGGTAGCTCTT
GATCCGGCAAACAAACCACCGCTGGTAGCGGTGGTTTTTTTGTTTGCAAGCAGCAGATTACGCGCAGAAA
AAAAGGATCTCAAGAAGATCCTTTGATCTTTTCTACGGGGTCTGACGCTCAGTGGAACGAAAACTCACGT
TAAGGGATTTTGGTCATGAGATTATCAAAAAGGATCTTCACCTAGATCCTTTTAAATTAAAAATGAAGTT
TTAAATCAATCTAAAGTATATATGAGTAAACTTGGTCTGACAGTTACCAATGCTTAATCAGTGAGGCACC
TATCTCAGCGATCTGTCTATTTCGTTCATCCATAGTTGCCTGACTCCCCGTCGTGTAGATAACTACGATA
CGGGAGGGCTTACCATCTGGCCCCAGTGCTGCAATGATACCGCGACTCCCACGCTCACCGGCTCCAGATT
TATCAGCAATAAACCAGCCAGCCGGAAGGGCCGAGCGCAGAAGTGGTCCTGCAACTTTATCCGCCTCCAT
CCAGTCTATTAATTGTTGCCGGGAAGCTAGAGTAAGTAGTTCGCCAGTTAATAGTTTGCGCAACGTTGTT
GCCATTGCTACAGGCATCGTGGTGTCACGCTCGTCGTTTGGTATGGCTTCATTCAGCTCCGGTTCCCAAC
GATCAAGGCGAGTTACATGATCCCCCATGTTGTGCAAAAAAGCGGTTAGCTCCTTCGGTCCTCCGATCGT
TGTCAGAAGTAAGTTGGCCGCAGTGTTATCACTCATGGTTATGGCAGCACTGCATAATTCTCTTACTGTC
ATGCCATCCGTAAGATGCTTTTCTGTGACTGGTGAGTACTCAACCAAGTCATTCTGAGAATAGTGTATGC
GGCGACCGAGTTGCTCTTGCCCGGCGTCAATACGGGATAATACCGCGCCACATAGCAGAACTTTAAAAGT
GCTCATCATTGGAAAACGTTCTTCGGGGCGAAAACTCTCAAGGATCTTACCGCTGTTGAGATCCAGTTCG
ATGTAACCCACTCGTGCACCCAACTGATCTTCAGCATCTTTTACTTTCACCAGCGTTTCTGGGTGAGCAA
AAACAGGAAGGCAAAATGCCGCAAAAAAGGGAATAAGGGCGACACGGAAATGTTGAATACTCATACTCTT
CCTTTTTCAATATTATTGAAGCATTTATCAGGGTTATTGTCTCATGAGCGGATACATATTTGAATGTATT
TAGAAAAATAAACAAATAGGGGTTCCGCGCACATTTCCCCGAAAAGTGCCACCTGACGTCTAAGAAACCA
TTATTATCATGACATTAACCTATAAAAATAGGCGTATCACGAGGCCCTTTCGTCTCGCGCGTTTCGGTGA
TGACGGTGAAAACCTCTGACACATGCAGCTCCCGGAGACGGTCACAGCTTGTCTGTAAGCGGATGCCGGG
AGCAGACAAGCCCGTCAGGGCGCGTCAGCGGGTGTTGGCGGGTGTCGGGGCTGGCTTAACTATGCGGCAT
CAGAGCAGATTGTACTGAGAGTGCACCAATTTGTTAACCCTAGAAAGATAGTCTGCGTAAAATTGACGCA
TGCATTCTTGAAATATTGCTCTCTCTTTCTAAATAGCGCGAATCCGTCGCTGTGCATTTAGGACATCTCA
GTCGCCGCTTGGAGCTCCCGTGAGGCGTGCTTGTCAATGCGGTAAGTGTCACTGATTTTGAACTATAACG
ACCGCGTGAGTCAAAATGACGCATGATTATCTTTTACGTGACTTTTAAGATTTAACTCATACGATAATTA
TATTGTTATTTCATGTTCTACTTACGTGATAACTTATTATATATATATTTTCTTGTTATAGATATCATGT
ACAAAAAAGCAGGCTTTAAAGGAACCAATTCAGTCGACTGGACCCGGTAC
